Addgene plasmid #140829: AIMTOR A757
Purpose: AIMTOR BRET Biosensor containing a mutated non-phosphorylable ULK1 peptide to use as a control constuct in parrallel with AIMTOR T757
Depositing lab: Anne Bonnieu. Depositing organization: INRAE Montpellier. Publication: AIMTOR, a BRET biosensor for live imaging, reveals subcellular mTOR signaling and dysfunctions. Bouquier N, Moutin E, Tintignac LA, Reverbel A, Jublanc E, Sinnreich M, Chastagnier Y, Averous J, Fafournoux P, Verpelli C, Boeckers T, Carnac G, Perroy J, Ollendorff V. BMC Biol. 2020 Jul 3;18(1):81. doi: 10.1186/s12915-020-00790-8. PubMed 32620110.
Backbone
  Vector backbone: YEN
  Backbone manufacturer: Goyet et al 2016, Scientific Reports, 6:28231. DOI: 10.1038/srep28231 and Komatsu, N et al.Molecular biology of the cell 22, 464
  Backbone size w/o insert (bp): 6529
  Total vector size (bp): 6583
  Modifications to backbone: The plasmid coding for YEN contains a cytoplasmic Extracellular signal-regulated Kinase Activity Reporter (EKAR) boxed between BRET-compatible entities (Ypet and Nanoluciferase ), pEevee-Ypet-EKARcyto-Nluc. It was designed from the optimized backbone structure of a FRET biosensor with the 116-amino-acid (SAGG)29-repeats linker (pEKAREV(3560)NES pEevee) constructed by Komatsu and colleagues (Komatsu, N. et al. Development of an optimized backbone of FRET biosensors for kinases and GTPases. Molecular biology of the cell 22, 4647–4656, doi: 10.1091/mbc.E11-01-0072, 2011). The ECFP-coding sequence, removed by NotI/XbaI digestion, was replaced by the Nanoluciferase-coding sequence, amplified by PCR (from pNanoLuc3.2 NFKB RE) and inserted into the NotI/XbaI sites by an Infusion reaction (Clontech), The YEN plasmid served then as a backbone plasmid to construct the plasmid AIMTOR A757. To this end, we removed the sequence coding for the ERK sensor site by a BspeI/NotI restriction digest. Following a ligation with a cohesive double strand pre-annealed oligonucleotides encoding the A757 mutated sensor peptide derived from human UlK1 protein, we obtained the plasmid AIMTOR A757
  Vector type: Mammalian Expression
Growth in bacteria
  Bacterial resistance: Ampicillin, 100 μg/mL
  Growth temperature: 37°C
  Growth strain: DH5alpha
  Copy number: High Copy
Gene/Insert
  Gene/Insert name: AIMTOR A757
  Species: H. sapiens (human)
  Insert size (bp): 34
  Mutation: The insert comprises only a small sequence of human Ulk1 encoding for a 9 aminoacids peptide, conserved 100% in mouse Ulk1. The original serine residue phosphorylable by mTOR in this peptide (position 757 in mouse Ulk1) has been mutated to a non-phosphoylable Alanine residue to serve as a negative control for BRET experiments.
  GenBank ID: NM_003565.4
  Entrez Gene: ULK1 (a.k.a. ATG1, ATG1A, UNC51, Unc51.1, hATG1)
  Tag / fusion protein: NES Nuclear export signal (C terminal on insert)
  Cloning method: Restriction Enzyme; 5′ cloning site BspEI (not destroyed); 3′ cloning site NotI (not destroyed)
  Sequencing primers: 5′ CCACTACCTGAGCTACCAG; 3′ GCCAGAAGTCAGATGCTCA
Terms and licenses: Academic/Nonprofit Terms; Industry Terms: Not Available to Industry
How to cite: AIMTOR A757 was a gift from Anne Bonnieu (Addgene plasmid # 140829 ; http://n2t.net/addgene:140829 ; RRID:Addgene_140829)
