[The description below was written by a language model from this plasmid's Addgene catalogue record and pLannotate feature annotations shown in this document.]
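Description:
AIMTOR A757 is a mammalian expression plasmid encoding the negative-control version of the AIMTOR biosensor, an intramolecular BRET reporter of mTOR kinase activity. It is meant to be run in parallel with the phosphorylatable AIMTOR T757 construct. It was built on the YEN backbone, itself derived from the optimized Eevee FRET-biosensor scaffold by replacing ECFP with Nanoluciferase. In bacteria it is maintained through a high-copy ColE1/pUC-type origin with ampicillin selection (AmpR under its own promoter). An SV40 origin is also annotated, and the short lac promoter/operator, lacI and rabbit β-globin coding fragments appear to be backbone remnants.

Expression is driven by a CAG-type arrangement of CMV enhancer, chicken β-actin promoter and chimeric intron, and is terminated by the rabbit β-globin poly(A) signal. The open reading frame fuses the yellow acceptor YPet to a fragment of human PIN1, which binds phosphorylated Ser/Thr-Pro motifs and so presumably acts as the phospho-recognition module. According to the record, this is followed by a long flexible 116-residue repeat linker, the sensor peptide, the NanoLuc donor and a C-terminal nuclear export signal. The linker, peptide and NES are not separately annotated in the feature table.

The sensor peptide, inserted between BspEI and NotI in place of the original ERK substrate, is a nine-amino-acid stretch of human ULK1 that is identical in mouse. The residue normally phosphorylated by mTOR (position 757 in mouse Ulk1) is changed to alanine. Because this peptide cannot be phosphorylated, the sensor should not undergo the phosphorylation-dependent conformational change that alters the BRET signal. It therefore provides a baseline for live-cell mTOR imaging experiments. The sequenced record is slightly shorter than the catalogued total size.
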