Features (pLannotate 1.2.2; 19 found; start..end, strand, type, name):
      8..387     +  enhancer       CMV enhancer: human cytomegalovirus immediate early enhancer
    389..664     +  promoter       chicken β-actin promoter: No description available
    665..1685    +  intron         chimeric intron: chimera between introns from chicken β-actin and rabbit β-globin
   1683..1739    +  CDS            HBB (fragment): HBB_LEPEU - Experimental evidence at protein level: Swiss-Prot protein existence level 1. Involved in oxygen transport from the lung to the various peripheral tissues. From Lepus europaeus (European hare).
   1743..2456    +  CDS            YPet: YPet is a basic (constitutively fluorescent) yellow fluorescent protein published in 2005, derived from Aequorea victoria. It has moderate acid sensitivity.
   2463..2624    +  CDS            PIN1 (fragment): PIN1_HUMAN - Experimental evidence at protein level: Swiss-Prot protein existence level 1. Peptidyl-prolyl cis/trans isomerase (PPIase) that binds to and isomerizes specific phosphorylated Ser/Thr-Pro (pSer/Thr-Pro) motifs (PubMed:21497122, PubMed:23623683, PubMed:29686383). By inducing conformational changes in a subset of phosphorylated proteins, acts as a molecular switch in multiple cellular processes (PubMed:21497122, PubMed:22033920, PubMed:23623683). Displays a preference for acidic residues located N-terminally to the proline bond to be isomerized. Regulates mitosis presumably by inter
   3021..3534    +  CDS            Nluc (fragment): NanoLuc® luciferase human codon-optimized
   3653..3708    +  polyA_signal   β-globin poly(A) signal: rabbit β-globin polyadenylation signal (Gil and Proudfoot, 1987)
   4093..4109    -  protein_bind   lac operator: The lac repressor binds to the lac operator to inhibit transcription in E. coli. This inhibition can be relieved by adding lactose or isopropyl-β-D-thiogalactopyranoside (IPTG). lac repressor encoded by lacI
   4117..4147    -  promoter       lac promoter: promoter for the E. coli lac operon
   4162..4183    -  protein_bind   CAP binding site: CAP binding activates transcription in the presence of cAMP. E. coli catabolite activator protein
   4196..4235    -  CDS            lacI (fragment): lac repressor; lacI; The lac repressor binds to the lac operator to inhibit transcription in E. coli. This inhibition can be relieved by adding lactose or isopropyl-β-D-thiogalactopyranoside (IPTG).
   4242..4264    +  promoter       SV40 promoter (fragment): SV40 enhancer and early promoter
   4288..4423    +  rep_origin     SV40 ori: SV40 origin of replication
   4443..4577    +  polyA_signal   SV40 poly(A) signal: SV40 polyadenylation signal
   4579..4633    -  CDS            lacI (fragment): lac repressor; lacI; The lac repressor binds to the lac operator to inhibit transcription in E. coli. This inhibition can be relieved by adding lactose or isopropyl-β-D-thiogalactopyranoside (IPTG).
   4816..5404    -  rep_origin     ori: high-copy-number ColE1/pMB1/pBR322/pUC origin of replication
   5575..6435    -  CDS            AmpR: β-lactamase; bla; confers resistance to ampicillin, carbenicillin, and related antibiotics
   6436..6540    -  promoter       AmpR promoter: bla
>Addgene plasmid #140829 | AIMTOR A757 | addgene full sequence | sequence record 305143 | Addgene NGS Result
GTCGATCGACATTGATTATTGACTAGTTATTAATAGTAATCAATTACGGGGTCATTAGTTCATAGCCCAT
ATATGGAGTTCCGCGTTACATAACTTACGGTAAATGGCCCGCCTGGCTGACCGCCCAACGACCCCCGCCC
ATTGACGTCAATAATGACGTATGTTCCCATAGTAACGCCAATAGGGACTTTCCATTGACGTCAATGGGTG
GAGTATTTACGGTAAACTGCCCACTTGGCAGTACATCAAGTGTATCATATGCCAAGTACGCCCCCTATTG
ACGTCAATGACGGTAAATGGCCCGCCTGGCATTATGCCCAGTACATGACCTTATGGGACTTTCCTACTTG
GCAGTACATCTACGTATTAGTCATCGCTATTACCATGGTCGAGGTGAGCCCCACGTTCTGCTTCACTCTC
CCCATCTCCCCCCCCTCCCCACCCCCAATTTTGTATTTATTTATTTTTTAATTATTTTGTGCAGCGATGG
GGGCGGGGGGGGGGGGGGGGCGCGCCRGGGGGGGGGGGGGGGGGGGGGGGGGGGGGSGGGGSGRGGCGGA
GAGGTGCGGCGGCAGCCAATCAGAGCGGCGCGCTCCGAAAGTTTCCTTTTATGGCGAGGCGGCGGCGGCG
GCGGCCCTATAAAAAGCGAAGCGCGCGGCGGGCGGGAGTCGCTGCGCGCTGCCTTCGCCCCGTGCCCCGC
TCCGCCGCCGCCTCGCGCCGCCCGCCCCGGCTCTGACTGACCGCGTTACTCCCACAGGTGAGCGGGCGGG
ACGGCCCTTCTCCTCCGGGCTGTAATTAGCGCTTGGTTTAATGACGGCTTGTTTCTTTTCTGTGGCTGCG
TGAAAGCCTTGAGGGGCTCCGGGAGGGCCCTTTGTGCGGGGGGAGCGGCTCGGGGGGTGCGTGCGTGTGT
GTGTGCGTGGGGAGCGCCGCGTGCGGCTCCGCGCTGCCCGGCGGCTGTGAGCGCTGCGGGCGCGGCGCGG
GGCTTTGTGCGCTCCGCAGTGTGCGCGAGGGGAGCGCGGCCGGGGGCGGTGCCCCGCGGTGCGGGGGGGG
CTGCGAGGGGAACAAAGGCTGCGTGCGGGGTGTGTGCGTGGGGGGGTGAGCAGGGGGTGTGGGCGCGTCG
GTCGGGCTGCAACCCCCCCTGCACCCCCCTCCCCGAGTTGCTGAGCACGGCCCGGCTTCGGGTGCGGGGC
TCCGTACGGGGCGTGGCGCGGGGCTCGCCGTGCCGGGCGGGGGGTGGCGGCAGGTGGGGGTGCCGGGCGG
GGCGGGGCCGCCTCGGGCCGGGGRGGGCTCGGGGGAGGGGCGCGGCGGCCCCCGGAGCGCCGGCGGCTGT
CGAGGCGCGGCGAGCCGCAGCCATTGCCTTTTATGGTAATCGTGCGAGAGGGCGCAGGGACTTCCTTTGT
CCCAAATCTGTGCGGAGCCGAAATCTGGGAGGCGCCGCCGCACCCCCTCTAGCGGGCGCGGGGCGAAGCG
GTGCGGCGCCGGCAGGAAGGAAATGGGCGGGGAGGGCCTTCGTGCGTCGCCGCGCCGCCGTCCCCTTCTC
CCTCTCCAGCCTCGGGGCTGTCCGCGGGGGGACGGCTGCCTTCGGGGGGGACGGGGCAGGGCGGGGTTCG
GCTTCTGGCGTGTGACCGGCGGCTCTAGCTAGAGCCTCTGCTAACCATGTTCATGCCTTCTTCTTTTTCC
TACAGCTCCTGGGCAACGTGCTGGTTATTGTGCTGTCTCATCATTTTGGCAAAGAATTCGGCATGGTGAG
CAAGGGCGAGGAGCTGTTCACCGGGGTGGTGCCCATCCTGGTCGAGCTGGACGGCGACGTAAACGGCCAC
AAGTTCAGCGTGTCCGGCGAGGGCGAGGGCGATGCCACCTACGGCAAGCTGACCCTGAAGCTTCTATGCA
CCACCGGCAAGCTGCCCGTGCCCTGGCCCACCCTCGTGACCACCCTGGGCTACGGCCTGCAGTGCTTCGC
CCGCTACCCCGACCACATGAAGCAGCACGACTTCTTCAAGTCCGCCATGCCCGAAGGCTACGTCCAGGAG
CGCACCATCTTCTTCAAGGACGACGGCAACTACAAGACCCGCGCCGAGGTGAAGTTCGAGGGCGACACCC
TGGTGAACCGCATCGAGCTGAAGGGCATCGACTTCAAGGAGGACGGCAACATCCTGGGGCACAAGCTGGA
GTACAACTACAACAGCCACAACGTCTATATCACCGCCGACAAGCAGAAGAACGGCATCAAGGCCAACTTC
AAGATCCGCCACAACATCGAGGACGGCGGCGTGCAGCTCGCCGACCACTACCAGCAGAACACCCCCATCG
GCGACGGCCCCGTGCTGCTGCCCGACAACCACTACCTGAGCTACCAGTCCGCCCTGTTCAAAGACCCCAA
CGAGAAGCGCGATCACATGGTCCTGCTGGAGTTCCTGACCGCCGCCGGGATCACTGAGGGCATGAACGAG
CTGTACCTCGAGATGGCGGACGAGGAGAAGCTGCCGCCCGGCTGGGAGAAGCGCATGAGCCGCAGCTCAG
GCCGAGTGTACTACTTCAACCACATCACTAACGCCAGCCAGTGGGAGCGGCCCAGCGGCAACAGCAGCAG
TGGTGGCAAAAACGGGCAGGGGGAGCCTGCCAGGGGTACCAGTGCTGGTGGTAGTGCTGGTGGTAGTGCT
GGTGGTAGTGCTGGTGGTAGTGCTGGTGGTTCCGGCAGTGCTGGTGGTAGTGCTGGTGGTAGTACCAGTG
CTGGTGGTAGTGCTGGTGGTAGTGCTGGTGGTAGTGCTGGTGGTAGTGCTGGTGGTTCCGGCAGTGCTGG
TGGTAGTGCTGGTGGTAGTACCAGTGCTGGTGGTAGTGCTGGTGGTAGTGCTGGTGGTAGTGCTGGTGGT
AGTGCTGGTGGTTCCGGCAGTGCTGGTGGTAGTGCTGGTGGTAGTACCAGTGCTGGTGGTAGTGCTGGTG
GTAGTGCTGGTGGTAGTGCTGGTGGTAGTGCTGGTGGTTCCGGATTCACCGTGGGCGCCCCCCCGAGCGG
GGGCGGCCGCATGGTCTTCACACTCGAAGATTTCGTTGGGGACTGGCGACAGACAGCCGGCTACAACCTG
GACCAAGTCCTTGAACAGGGAGGTGTGTCCAGTTTGTTTCAGAATCTCGGGGTGTCCGTAACTCCGATCC
AAAGGATTGTCCTGAGCGGTGAAAATGGGCTGAAGATCGACATCCATGTCATCATCCCGTATGAAGGTCT
GAGCGGCGACCAAATGGGCCAGATCGAAAAAATTTTTAAGGTGGTGTACCCTGTGGATGATCATCACTTT
AAGGTGATCCTGCACTATGGCACACTGGTAATCGACGGGGTTACGCCGAACATGATCGACTATTTCGGAC
GGCCGTATGAAGGCATCGCCGTGTTCGACGGCAAAAAGATCACTGTAACAGGGACCCTGTGGAACGGCAA
CAAAATTATCGACGAGCGCCTGATCAACCCCGACGGCTCCCTGCTGTTCCGAGTAACCATCAACGGAGTG
ACCGGCTGGCGGCTGTGCGAACGCATTCTGGCGTCTAGACTGCAGCTGCCTCCTCTGGAACGCCTGACTC
TGGATTAAGTCGACGGATCTTTTTCCCTCTGCCAAAAATTATGGGGACATCATGAAGCCCCTTGAGCATC
TGACTTCTGGCTAATAAAGGAAATTTATTTTCATTGCAATAGTGTGTTGGAATTTTTTGTGTCTCTCACT
CGGAAGGACATATGGGAGGGCAAATCATTTAAAACATCAGAATGAGTATTTGGTTTAGAGTTTGGCAACA
TATGCCCATATGCTGGCTGCCATGAACAAAGGTTGGCTATAAAGAGGTCATCAGTATATGAAACAGCCCC
CTGCTGTCCATTCCTTATTCCATAGAAAAGCCTTGACTTGAGGTTAGATTTTTTTTATATTTTGTTTTGT
GTTATTTTTTTCTTTAACATCCCTAAAATTTTCCTTACATGTTTTACTAGCCAGATTTTTCCTCCTCTCC
TGACTACTCCCAGTCATAGCTGTCCCTCTTCTCTTATGGAGATCCCTCGACCTGCAGCCCAAGCTTGGCG
TAATCATGGTCATAGCTGTTTCCTGTGTGAAATTGTTATCCGCTCACAATTCCACACAACATACGAGCCG
GAAGCATAAAGTGTAAAGCCTGGGGTGCCTAATGAGTGAGCTAACTCACATTAATTGCGTTGCGCTCACT
GCCCGCTTTCCAGTCGGGAAACCTGTCGTGCCAGCGGATCCGCATCTCAATTAGTCAGCAACCATAGTCC
CGCCCCTAACTCCGCCCATCCCGCCCCTAACTCCGCCCAGTTCCGCCCATTCTCCGCCCCATGGCTGACT
AATTTTTTTTATTTATGCAGAGGCCGAGGCCGCCTCGGCCTCTGAGCTATTCCAGAAGTAGTGAGGAGGC
TTTTTTGGAGGCCTAGGCTTTTGCAAAAAGCTAACTTGTTTATTGCAGCTTATAATGGTTACAAATAAAG
CAATAGCATCACAAATTTCACAAATAAAGCATTTTTTTCACTGCATTCTAGTTGTGGTTTGTCCAAACTC
ATCAATGTATCTTATCATGTCTGGATCCGCTGCATTAATGAATCGGCCAACGCGCGGGGAGAGGCGGTTT
GCGTATTGGGCGCTCTTCCGCTTCCTCGCTCACTGACTCGCTGCGCTCGGTCGTTCGGCTGCGGCGAGCG
GTATCAGCTCACTCAAAGGCGGTAATACGGTTATCCACAGAATCAGGGGATAACGCAGGAAAGAACATGT
GAGCAAAAGGCCAGCAAAAGGCCAGGAACCGTAAAAAGGCCGCGTTGCTGGCGTTTTTCCATAGGCTCCG
CCCCCCTGACGAGCATCACAAAAATCGACGCTCAAGTCAGAGGTGGCGAAACCCGACAGGACTATAAAGA
TACCAGGCGTTTCCCCCTGGAAGCTCCCTCGTGCGCTCTCCTGTTCCGACCCTGCCGCTTACCGGATACC
TGTCCGCCTTTCTCCCTTCGGGAAGCGTGGCGCTTTCTCATAGCTCACGCTGTAGGTATCTCAGTTCGGT
GTAGGTCGTTCGCTCCAAGCTGGGCTGTGTGCACGAACCCCCCGTTCAGCCCGACCGCTGCGCCTTATCC
GGTAACTATCGTCTTGAGTCCAACCCGGTAAGACACGACTTATCGCCACTGGCAGCAGCCACTGGTAACA
GGATTAGCAGAGCGAGGTATGTAGGCGGTGCTACAGAGTTCTTGAAGTGGTGGCCTAACTACGGCTACAC
TAGAAGAACAGTATTTGGTATCTGCGCTCTGCTGAAGCCAGTTACCTTCGGAAAAAGAGTTGGTAGCTCT
TGATCCGGCAAACAAACCACCGCTGGTAGCGGTGGTTTTTTTGTTTGCAAGCAGCAGATTACGCGCAGAA
AAAAAGGATCTCAAGAAGATCCTTTGATCTTTTCTACGGGGTCTGACGCTCAGTGGAACGAAAACTCACG
TTAAGGGATTTTGGTCATGAGATTATCAAAAAGGATCTTCACCTAGATCCTTTTAAATTAAAAATGAAGT
TTTAAATCAATCTAAAGTATATATGAGTAAACTTGGTCTGACAGTTACCAATGCTTAATCAGTGAGGCAC
CTATCTCAGCGATCTGTCTATTTCGTTCATCCATAGTTGCCTGACTCCCCGTCGTGTAGATAACTACGAT
ACGGGAGGGCTTACCATCTGGCCCCAGTGCTGCAATGATACCGCGAGACCCACGCTCACCGGCTCCAGAT
TTATCAGCAATAAACCAGCCAGCCGGAAGGGCCGAGCGCAGAAGTGGTCCTGCAACTTTATCCGCCTCCA
TCCAGTCTATTAATTGTTGCCGGGAAGCTAGAGTAAGTAGTTCGCCAGTTAATAGTTTGCGCAACGTTGT
TGCCATTGCTACAGGCATCGTGGTGTCACGCTCGTCGTTTGGTATGGCTTCATTCAGCTCCGGTTCCCAA
CGATCAAGGCGAGTTACATGATCCCCCATGTTGTGCAAAAAAGCGGTTAGCTCCTTCGGTCCTCCGATCG
TTGTCAGAAGTAAGTTGGCCGCAGTGTTATCACTCATGGTTATGGCAGCACTGCATAATTCTCTTACTGT
CATGCCATCCGTAAGATGCTTTTCTGTGACTGGTGAGTACTCAACCAAGTCATTCTGAGAATAGTGTATG
CGGCGACCGAGTTGCTCTTGCCCGGCGTCAATACGGGATAATACCGCGCCACATAGCAGAACTTTAAAAG
TGCTCATCATTGGAAAACGTTCTTCGGGGCGAAAACTCTCAAGGATCTTACCGCTGTTGAGATCCAGTTC
GATGTAACCCACTCGTGCACCCAACTGATCTTCAGCATCTTTTACTTTCACCAGCGTTTCTGGGTGAGCA
AAAACAGGAAGGCAAAATGCCGCAAAAAAGGGAATAAGGGCGACACGGAAATGTTGAATACTCATACTCT
TCCTTTTTCAATATTATTGAAGCATTTATCAGGGTTATTGTCTCATGAGCGGATACATATTTGAATGTAT
TTAGAAAAATAAACAAATAGGGGTTCCGCGCACATTTCCCCGAAAAGTGCCACCTG
